Addgene plasmid #204266: pQE60 R130A wgMDH
Purpose: Bacterial expression of R130A wgMDH with IPTG induction - Active site mutant
Depositing lab: Malate dehydrogenase CUREs Community (MCC). Depositing organization: University of San Diego. Publication: Organelle and translocatable forms of glyoxysomal malate dehydrogenase. The effect of the N-terminal presequence. Cox B, Chit MM, Weaver T, Gietl C, Bailey J, Bell E, Banaszak L. FEBS J. 2005 Feb;272(3):643-54. doi: 10.1111/j.1742-4658.2004.04475.x. PubMed 15670147.
Backbone
  Vector backbone: pQE60
  Backbone manufacturer: Qiagen
  Backbone size w/o insert (bp): 3391
  Vector type: Bacterial Expression
Growth in bacteria
  Bacterial resistance: Ampicillin, 100 μg/mL
  Growth temperature: 37°C
  Growth strain: DH5alpha
  Copy number: Low Copy
Gene/Insert
  Gene/Insert name: MDHG_CITLA (alt name: watermelon glyoxysomal malate dehydrogenase)
  Species: Citrullus lanatus subsp. Vulgaris
  Insert size (bp): 987
  Mutation: R130A
  Tag / fusion protein: 6X His (C terminal on insert)
  Cloning method: Restriction Enzyme; 5′ cloning site NcoI (destroyed during cloning); 3′ cloning site BglII (not destroyed)
  Sequencing primers: 5′ CCCGAAAAGTGCCACCTG; 3′ CCAGTAATGACCTCAGAAC
Resource information
  A portion of this plasmid was derived from a plasmid made by: Received from Leonard J. Banaszak; Original construct from Christine Gietl
Terms and licenses: Academic/Nonprofit Terms; Industry Terms: Not Available to Industry
Depositor comments: For more information, please see the MDH CUREs Community website: https://www.mdhcures.org/
How to cite: pQE60 R130A wgMDH was a gift from Malate dehydrogenase CUREs Community (MCC) (Addgene plasmid # 204266 ; http://n2t.net/addgene:204266 ; RRID:Addgene_204266)
