[The description below was written by a language model from this plasmid's Addgene catalogue record and pLannotate feature annotations shown in this document.]
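Description:
pQE60 R130A wgMDH is a bacterial expression plasmid built on the Qiagen pQE60 backbone for IPTG-inducible production of a mutant watermelon (Citrullus lanatus) glyoxysomal malate dehydrogenase in E. coli. The full sequenced record is 4,378 nt. The plasmid replicates from a ColE1/pMB1-family origin, with a pBR322 bom region and a small rop fragment nearby. The catalogue lists it as low copy, although the annotation tool labels the origin generically as high-copy. Selection is by ampicillin through a β-lactamase gene driven by its own promoter. The feature table also shows a fragmentary cat promoter and chloramphenicol acetyltransferase coding region followed by the rrnB T1 terminator. This is a standard leftover of the pQE backbone, and chloramphenicol is not listed as a selection marker for this plasmid.

The expression cassette consists of a bacteriophage T5 promoter, recognised by E. coli RNA polymerase, with an embedded lac operator and a second lac operator just downstream. Transcription is therefore held off by lac repressor and released by IPTG. No lacI gene is annotated on the plasmid, so repressor would have to come from the host or a helper plasmid. The promoter drives the MDHG_CITLA coding sequence (insert listed as 987 bp, cloned between NcoI, which was destroyed, and BglII), fused in frame to a C-terminal 6xHis tag for metal-affinity purification and terminated by the lambda t0 terminator. The insert carries the R130A substitution, described as an active-site mutant. The construct is distributed by a community focused on malate dehydrogenase course-based undergraduate research, which suggests its use in purifying the mutant enzyme for teaching and structure–function comparisons.
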