Features (pLannotate 1.2.2; 13 found; start..end, strand, type, name):
     10..54      +  promoter       T5 promoter: bacteriophage T5 promoter for E. coli RNA polymerase, with embedded lac operator
     62..78      +  protein_bind   lac operator: The lac repressor binds to the lac operator to inhibit transcription in E. coli. This inhibition can be relieved by adding lactose or isopropyl-β-D-thiogalactopyranoside (IPTG). lac repressor encoded by lacI
    118..1074    +  CDS            MDHG_CITLA (fragment): Experimental evidence at protein level: Swiss-Prot protein existence level 1. From Citrullus lanatus (Watermelon) (Citrullus vulgaris).
   1081..1098    +  CDS            7xHis (fragment): 6xHis affinity tag
   1121..1215    +  terminator     lambda t0 terminator: transcription terminator from phage lambda
   1230..1258    +  promoter       cat promoter (fragment): promoter of the E. coli cat gene encoding chloramphenicol acetyltransferase
   1259..1922    +  CDS            CmR (fragment): chloramphenicol acetyltransferase; cat; confers resistance to chloramphenicol
   1987..2073    +  terminator     rrnB T1 terminator: Escherichia coli rrnB; transcription terminator T1 from the E. coli rrnB gene
   2085..2126    +  CDS            rop (fragment): Rop protein, which maintains plasmids at low copy number; rop
   2228..2368    +  misc_feature   bom: basis of mobility region from pBR322
   2554..3142    -  rep_origin     ori: high-copy-number ColE1/pMB1/pBR322/pUC origin of replication
   3313..4173    -  CDS            AmpR: β-lactamase; bla; confers resistance to ampicillin, carbenicillin, and related antibiotics
   4174..4278    -  promoter       AmpR promoter: bla
>Addgene plasmid #204266 | pQE60 R130A wgMDH | addgene full sequence | sequence record 411041 | Addgene NGS Result
CTCGAGAAATCATAAAAAATTTATTTGCTTTGTGAGCGGATAACAATTATAATAGATTCAATTGTGAGCG
GATAACAATTTCACACAGAATTCATTAAAGAGGAGAAATTAACTATGGCTAAAGGCGGAGCTCCCGGGTT
CAAAGTCGCAATACTTGGCGCTGCCGGTGGCATTGGCCAGCCCCTTGCGATGTTGATGAAGATGAATCCT
CTGGTTTCTGTTCTACATCTATATGATGTAGTCAATGCCCCTGGTGTCACCGCTGATATTAGCCACATGG
ACACGGGTGCTGTGGTGCGTGGATTCTTGGGGCAGCAGCAGCTGGAGGCTGCGCTTACTGGCATGGATCT
TATTATAGTCCCTGCAGGTGTTCCTCGAAAACCAGGAATGACGGCGGATGATCTGTTCAAAATAAACGCA
GGAATTGTCAAGACTCTGTGTGAAGGGATTGCAAAGTGTTGTCCAAGAGCCATTGTCAACCTGATCAGTA
ATCCTGTGAACTCCACCGTGCCCATCGCAGCTGAAGTTTTCAAGAAGGCTGGAACTTATGATCCAAAGCG
ACTTCTGGGAGTTACAATGCTCGACGTAGTCAGAGCCAATACCTTTGTGGCAGAAGTATTGGGTCTTGAT
CCTCGGGATGTTGATGTTCCAGTTGTTGGCGGTCATGCTGGTGTAACCATTTTGCCCCTTCTATCTCAGG
TGAAGCCTCCAAGTTCTTTCACACAAGAAGAGATTAGTTACCTGACTGATAGGATTCAAAATGGTGGAAC
AGAAGTTGTCGAGGCCAAAGCAGGAGCTGGTTCAGCAACTCTCTCAATGGCTTATGCTGCCGTTAAGTTT
GCAGATGCATGCCTCAGGGGCTTAAGAGGAGATGCTGGTGTCATTGAATGCGCGTTTGTGTCTTCTCAGG
TGACTGAACTTCCATTCTTTGCATCAAAAGTACGACTTGGTCGCAATGGTATCGAAGAAGTATACTCCCT
TGGCCCGCTAAATGAGTATGAGAGGATTGGATTGGAGAAAGCGAAGAAAGAGTTGGCAGGAAGCATTGAG
AAGGGAGTTTCCTTCATCAGAAGCAGATCTCATCACCATCACCATCACTAAGCTTAATTAGCTGAGCTTG
GACTCCTGTTGATAGATCCAGTAATGACCTCAGAACTCCATCTGGATTTGTTCAGAACGCTCGGTTGCCG
CCGGGCGTTTTTTATTGGTGAGAATCCAAGCTAGCTTGGCGAGATTTTCAGGAGCTAAGGAAGCTAAAAT
GGAGAAAAAAATCACTGGATATACCACCGTTGATATATCCCAATGGCATCGTAAAGAACATTTTGAGGCA
TTTCAGTCAGTTGCTCAATGTACCTATAACCAGACCGTTCAGCTGGATATTACGGCCTTTTTAAAGACCG
TAAAGAAAAATAAGCACAAGTTTTATCCGGCCTTTATTCACATTCTTGCCCGCCTGATGAATGCTCATCC
GGAATTTCGTATGGCAATGAAAGACGGTGAGCTGGTGATATGGGATAGTGTTCACCCTTGTTACACCGTT
TTCCATGAGCAAACTGAAACGTTTTCATCGCTCTGGAGTGAATACCACGACGATTTCCGGCAGTTTCTAC
ACATATATTCGCAAGATGTGGCGTGTTACGGTGAAAACCTGGCCTATTTCCCTAAAGGGTTTATTGAGAA
TATGTTTTTCGTCTCAGCCAATCCCTGGGTGAGTTTCACCAGTTTTGATTTAAACGTGGCCAATATGGAC
AACTTCTTCGCCCCCGTTTTCACCATGCATGGGCAAATATTATACGCAAGGCGACAAGGTGCTGATGCCG
CTGGCGATTCAGGTTCATCATGCCGTTTGTGATGGCTTCCATGTCGGCAGAATGCTTAATGAATTACAAC
AGTACTGCGATGAGTGGCAGGGCGGGGCGTAATTTTTTTAAGGCAGTTATTGGTGCCCTTAAACGCCTGG
GGTAATGACTCTCTAGCTTGAGGCATCAAATAAAACGAAAGGCTCAGTCGAAAGACTGGGCCTTTCGTTT
TATCTGTTGTTTGTCGGTGAACGCTCTCCTGAGTAGGACAAATCCGCCCTCTAGAGCTGCCTCGCGCGTT
TCGGTGATGACGGTGAAAACCTCTGACACATGCAGCTCCCGGAGACGGTCACAGCTTGTCTGTAAGCGGA
TGCCGGGAGCAGACAAGCCCGTCAGGGCGCGTCAGCGGGTGTTGGCGGGTGTCGGGGCGCAGCCATGACC
CAGTCACGTAGCGATAGCGGAGTGTATACTGGCTTAACTATGCGGCATCAGAGCAGATTGTACTGAGAGT
GCACCATATGCGGTGTGAAATACCGCACAGATGCGTAAGGAGAAAATACCGCATCAGGCGCTCTTCCGCT
TCCTCGCTCACTGACTCGCTGCGCTCGGTCGTTCGGCTGCGGCGAGCGGTATCAGCTCACTCAAAGGCGG
TAATACGGTTATCCACAGAATCAGGGGATAACGCAGGAAAGAACATGTGAGCAAAAGGCCAGCAAAAGGC
CAGGAACCGTAAAAAGGCCGCGTTGCTGGCGTTTTTCCATAGGCTCCGCCCCCCTGACGAGCATCACAAA
AATCGACGCTCAAGTCAGAGGTGGCGAAACCCGACAGGACTATAAAGATACCAGGCGTTTCCCCCTGGAA
GCTCCCTCGTGCGCTCTCCTGTTCCGACCCTGCCGCTTACCGGATACCTGTCCGCCTTTCTCCCTTCGGG
AAGCGTGGCGCTTTCTCATAGCTCACGCTGTAGGTATCTCAGTTCGGTGTAGGTCGTTCGCTCCAAGCTG
GGCTGTGTGCACGAACCCCCCGTTCAGCCCGACCGCTGCGCCTTATCCGGTAACTATCGTCTTGAGTCCA
ACCCGGTAAGACACGACTTATCGCCACTGGCAGCAGCCACTGGTAACAGGATTAGCAGAGCGAGGTATGT
AGGCGGTGCTACAGAGTTCTTGAAGTGGTGGCCTAACTACGGCTACACTAGAAGGACAGTATTTGGTATC
TGCGCTCTGCTGAAGCCAGTTACCTTCGGAAAAAGAGTTGGTAGCTCTTGATCCGGCAAACAAACCACCG
CTGGTAGCGGTGGTTTTTTTGTTTGCAAGCAGCAGATTACGCGCAGAAAAAAAGGATCTCAAGAAGATCC
TTTGATCTTTTCTACGGGGTCTGACGCTCAGTGGAACGAAAACTCACGTTAAGGGATTTTGGTCATGAGA
TTATCAAAAAGGATCTTCACCTAGATCCTTTTAAATTAAAAATGAAGTTTTAAATCAATCTAAAGTATAT
ATGAGTAAACTTGGTCTGACAGTTACCAATGCTTAATCAGTGAGGCACCTATCTCAGCGATCTGTCTATT
TCGTTCATCCATAGTTGCCTGACTCCCCGTCGTGTAGATAACTACGATACGGGAGGGCTTACCATCTGGC
CCCAGTGCTGCAATGATACCGCGAGACCCACGCTCACCGGCTCCAGATTTATCAGCAATAAACCAGCCAG
CCGGAAGGGCCGAGCGCAGAAGTGGTCCTGCAACTTTATCCGCCTCCATCCAGTCTATTAATTGTTGCCG
GGAAGCTAGAGTAAGTAGTTCGCCAGTTAATAGTTTGCGCAACGTTGTTGCCATTGCTACAGGCATCGTG
GTGTCACGCTCGTCGTTTGGTATGGCTTCATTCAGCTCCGGTTCCCAACGATCAAGGCGAGTTACATGAT
CCCCCATGTTGTGCAAAAAAGCGGTTAGCTCCTTCGGTCCTCCGATCGTTGTCAGAAGTAAGTTGGCCGC
AGTGTTATCACTCATGGTTATGGCAGCACTGCATAATTCTCTTACTGTCATGCCATCCGTAAGATGCTTT
TCTGTGACTGGTGAGTACTCAACCAAGTCATTCTGAGAATAGTGTATGCGGCGACCGAGTTGCTCTTGCC
CGGCGTCAATACGGGATAATACCGCGCCACATAGCAGAACTTTAAAAGTGCTCATCATTGGAAAACGTTC
TTCGGGGCGAAAACTCTCAAGGATCTTACCGCTGTTGAGATCCAGTTCGATGTAACCCACTCGTGCACCC
AACTGATCTTCAGCATCTTTTACTTTCACCAGCGTTTCTGGGTGAGCAAAAACAGGAAGGCAAAATGCCG
CAAAAAAGGGAATAAGGGCGACACGGAAATGTTGAATACTCATACTCTTCCTTTTTCAATATTATTGAAG
CATTTATCAGGGTTATTGTCTCATGAGCGGATACATATTTGAATGTATTTAGAAAAATAAACAAATAGGG
GTTCCGCGCACATTTCCCCGAAAAGTGCCACCTGACGTCTAAGAAACCATTATTATCATGACATTAACCT
ATAAAAATAGGCGTATCACGAGGCCCTTTCGTCTTCAC
